>Addgene plasmid #69591 | pCRII-1.1-2.01 beta | addgene full sequence | sequence record 126268 | Addgene assembled full plasmid sequence
AGCGCCCAATACGCAAACCGCCTCTCCCCGCGCGTTGGCCGATTCATTAATGCAGCTGGCACGACAGGTT
TCCCGACTGGAAAGCGGGCAGTGAGCGCAACGCAATTAATGTGAGTTAGCTCACTCATTAGGCACCCCAG
GCTTTACACTTTATGCTTCCGGCTCGTATGTTGTGTGGAATTGTGAGCGGATAACAATTTCACACAGGAA
ACAGCTATGACCATGATTACGCCAAGCTATTTAGGTGACACTATAGAATACTCAAGCTATGCATCAAGCT
TGGTACCGAGCTCGGATCCACTAGTAACGGCCGCCAGTGTGCTGGAATTCGGCTTGGATCCAGCATGTCT
AACACTGCCTTCCCTGACCCCGCCTGGAACACCACCCTGCTATCTTGGGTTGCTCTCTTTCTCCTGGGAA
CAAGTTCAGCAAATTCTGGGGTTGTCCAGTCTCCAAGATACATAATCAAAGGAAAGGGAGAAAGGTCCAT
TCTAAAATGTATTCCCATCTCTGGACATCTCTCTGTGGCCTGGTATCAACAGACTCAGGGGCAGGAACTA
AAGTTCTTCATTCAGCATTATGATAAAATGGAGAGAGATAAAGGAAACCTGCCCAGCAGATTCTCAGTCC
AACAGTTTGATGACTATCACTCTGAGATGAACATGAGTGCCTTGGAGCTAGAGGACTCTGCCGTGTACTT
CTGTGCCAGCTCTCTCGGGGGGGAGAGTCAAAACACCTTGTACTTTGGTGCGGGCACCCGACTATCGGTG
CTAGAGGATCTGAGAAATGTGACTCCACCCAAGGTCTCCTTGTTTGAGCCATCAAAAGCAGAGATTGCAA
ACAAACAAAAGGCTACCCTCGTGTGCTTGGCCAGGGGCTTCTTCCCTGACCACGTGGAGCTGAGCTGGTG
GGTGAATGGCAAGGAGGTCCACAGTGGGGTCAGCACGGACCCTCAGGCCTACAAGGAGAGCAATTATAGC
TACTGCCTGAGCAGCCGCCTGAGGGTCTCTGCTACCTTCTGGCACAATCCTCGAAACCACTTCCGCTGCC
AAGTGCAGTTCCATGGGCTTTCAGAGGAGGACAAGTGGCCAGAGGGCTCACCCAAACCTGTCACACAGAA
CATCAGTGCAGAGGCCTGGGGCCGAGCAGACTGTGGAATCACTTCAGCATCCTATCATCAGGGGGTTCTG
TCTGCAACCATCCTCTATGAGATCCTACTGGGGAAGGCCACCCTATATGCTGTGCTGGTCAGTGGCCTGG
TGCTGATGGCCATGGTCAAGAAAAAAAATTCCTGAGACAAACTTTTATGCATCCTGAGCCGTTCTTCACC
CTGGCCATAGATTTTCCTGCACCTTCTCTAATTCCTGAGATCTAAGCCGAATTCTGCAGATATCCATCAC
ACTGGCGGCCGCTCGAGCATGCATCTAGAGGGCCCAATTCGCCCTATAGTGAGTCGTATTACAATTCACT
GGCCGTCGTTTTACAACGTCGTGACTGGGAAAACCCTGGCGTTACCCAACTTAATCGCCTTGCAGCACAT
CCCCCTTTCGCCAGCTGGCGTAATAGCGAAGAGGCCCGCACCGATCGCCCTTCCCAACAGTTGCGCAGCC
TGAATGGCGAATGG
[124 nt withheld, positions 1625-1748]
C
[91 nt withheld, positions 1750-1840]
A
[49 nt withheld, positions 1842-1890]
CCTTTGACGTTGGAGTCCACGTTCTTT
[37 nt withheld, positions 1918-1954]
ACCCTATCTCGGTCTATTCTTTTGATTTATAAGGGATTTTGCCGATTTCGGCCTATTGGTTAAAAAATGA
GCTGATTTAACAAAAATTTAACGCGAATTTTAACAAAATTCAGGGCGCAAGGGCTGCTAAAGGAAGCGGA
ACACGTAGAAAGCCAGTCCGCAGAAACGGTGCTGACCCCGGATGAATGTCAGCTACTGGGCTATCTGGAC
AAGGGAAAACGCAAGCGCAAAGAGAAAGCAGGTAGCTTGCAGTGGGCTTACATGGCGATAGCTAGACTGG
GCGGTTTTATGGACAGCAAGCGAACCGGAATTGCCAGCTGGGGCGCCCTCTGGTAAGGTTGGGAAGCCCT
GCAAAGTAAACTGGATGGCTTTCTTGCCGCCAAGGATCTGATGGCGCAGGGGATCAAGATCTGATCAAGA
GACAGGATGAGGATCGTTTCGCATGATTGAACAAGATGGATTGCACGCAGGTTCTCCGGCCGCTTGGGTG
GAGAGGCTATTCGGCTATGACTGGGCACAACAGACAATCGGCTGCTCTGATGCCGCCGTGTTCCGGCTGT
CAGCGCAGGGGCGCCCGGTTCTTTTTGTCAAGACCGACCTGTCCGGTGCCCTGAATGAACTGCAGGACGA
GGCAGCGCGGCTATCGTGGCTGGCCACGACGGGCGTTCCTTGCGCAGCTGTGCTCGACGTTGTCACTGAA
GCGGGAAGGGACTGGCTGCTATTGGGCGAAGTGCCGGGGCAGGATCTCCTGTCATCCCACCTTGCTCCTG
CCGAGAAAGTATCCATCATGGCTGATGCAATGCGGCGGCTGCATACGCTTGATCCGGCTACCTGCCCATT
CGACCACCAAGCGAAACATCGCATCGAGCGAGCACGTACTCGGATGGAAGCCGGTCTTGTCGATCAGGAT
GATCTGGACGAAGAGCATCAGGGGCTCGCGCCAGCCGAACTGTTCGCCAGGCTCAAGGCGCGCATGCCCG
ACGGCGAGGATCTCGTCGTGACCCATGGCGATGCCTGCTTGCCGAATATCATGGTGGAAAATGGCCGCTT
TTCTGGATTCATCGACTGTGGCCGGCTGGGTGTGGCGGACCGCTATCAGGACATAGCGTTGGCTACCCGT
GATATTGCTGAAGAGCTTGGCGGCGAATGGGCTGACCGCTTCCTCGTGCTTTACGGTATCGCCGCTCCCG
ATTCGCAGCGCATCGCCTTCTATCGCCTTCTTGACGAGTTCTTCTGAATTGAAAAAGGAAGAGTATGAGT
ATTCAACATTTCCGTGTCGCCCTTATTCCCTTTTTTGCGGCATTTTGCCTTCCTGTTTTTGCTCACCCAG
AAACGCTGGTGAAAGTAAAAGATGCTGAAGATCAGTTGGGTGCACGAGTGGGTTACATCGAACTGGATCT
CAACAGCGGTAAGATCCTTGAGAGTTTTCGCCCCGAAGAACGTTTTCCAATGATGAGCACTTTTAAAGTT
CTGCTATGTGGCGCGGTATTATCCCGTATTGACGCCGGGCAAGAGCAACTCGGTCGCCGCATACACTATT
CTCAGAATGACTTGGTTGAGTACTCACCAGTCACAGAAAAGCATCTTACGGATGGCATGACAGTAAGAGA
ATTATGCAGTGCTGCCATAACCATGAGTGATAACACTGCGGCCAACTTACTTCTGACAACGATCGGAGGA
CCGAAGGAGCTAACCGCTTTTTTGCACAACATGGGGGATCATGTAACTCGCCTTGATCGTTGGGAACCGG
AGCTGAATGAAGCCATACCAAACGACGAGCGTGACACCACGATGCCTGTAGCAATGGCAACAACGTTGCG
CAAACTATTAACTGGCGAACTACTTACTCTAGCTTCCCGGCAACAATTAATAGACTGGATGGAGGCGGAT
AAAGTTGCAGGACCACTTCTGCGCTCGGCCCTTCCGGCTGGCTGGTTTATTGCTGATAAATCTGGAGCCG
GTGAGCGTGGGTCTCGCGGTATCATTGCAGCACTGGGGCCAGATGGTAAGCCCTCCCGTATCGTAGTTAT
CTACACGACGGGGAGTCAGGCAACTATGGATGAACGAAATAGACAGATCGCTGAGATAGGTGCCTCACTG
ATTAAGCATTGGTAACTGTCAGACCAAGTTTACTCATATATACTTTAGATTGATTTAAAACTTCATTTTT
AATTTAAAAGGATCTAGGTGAAGATCCTTTTTGATAATCTCATGACCAAAATCCCTTAACGTGAGTTTTC
GTTCCACTGAGCGTCAGACCCCGTAGAAAAGATCAAAGGATCTTCTTGAGATCCTTTTTTTCTGCGCGTA
ATCTGCTGCTTGCAAACAAAAAAACCACCGCTACCAGCGGTGGTTTGTTTGCCGGATCAAGAGCTACCAA
CTCTTTTTCCGAAGGTAACTGGCTTCAGCAGAGCGCAGATACCAAATACTGTTCTTCTAGTGTAGCCGTA
GTTAGGCCACCACTTCAAGAACTCTGTAGCACCGCCTACATACCTCGCTCTGCTAATCCTGTTACCAGTG
GCTGCTGCCAGTGGCGATAAGTCGTGTCTTACCGGGTTGGACTCAAGACGATAGTTACCGGATAAGGCGC
AGCGGTCGGGCTGAACGGGGGGTTCGTGCACACAGCCCAGCTTGGAGCGAACGACCTACACCGAACTGAG
ATACCTACAGCGTGAGCTATGAGAAAGCGCCACGCTTCCCGAAGGGAGAAAGGCGGACAGGTATCCGGTA
AGCGGCAGGGTCGGAACAGGAGAGCGCACGAGGGAGCTTCCAGGGGGAAACGCCTGGTATCTTTATAGTC
CTGTCGGGTTTCGCCACCTCTGACTTGAGCGTCGATTTTTGTGATGCTCGTCAGGGGGGCGGAGCCTATG
GAAAAACGCCAGCAACGCGGCCTTTTTACGGTTCCTGGCCTTTTGCTGGCCTTTTGCTCACATGTTCTTT
CCTGCGTTATCCCCTGATTCTGTGGATAACCGTATTACCGCCTTTGAGTGAGCTGATACCGCTCGCCGCA
GCCGAACGACCGAGCGCAGCGAGTCAGTGAGCGAGGAAGCGGAAG
Features (pLannotate 1.2.2; 15 found; start..end, strand, type, name):
      2..94      +  CDS            lacI (fragment): lac repressor; lacI; The lac repressor binds to the lac operator to inhibit transcription in E. coli. This inhibition can be relieved by adding lactose or isopropyl-β-D-thiogalactopyranoside (IPTG).
    107..128     +  protein_bind   CAP binding site: CAP binding activates transcription in the presence of cAMP. E. coli catabolite activator protein
    143..173     +  promoter       lac promoter: promoter for the E. coli lac operon
    181..197     +  protein_bind   lac operator: The lac repressor binds to the lac operator to inhibit transcription in E. coli. This inhibition can be relieved by adding lactose or isopropyl-β-D-thiogalactopyranoside (IPTG). lac repressor encoded by lacI
    239..257     +  promoter       SP6 promoter: promoter for bacteriophage SP6 RNA polymerase
    387..716     +  CDS            TRBV5-8: TVB58_HUMAN - Also known as TCRBV5S4A2T From Homo sapiens (Human).
    774..1292    +  CDS            TCB2_MOUSE: Experimental evidence at protein level: Swiss-Prot protein existence level 1. From Mus musculus (Mouse).
   1443..1461    -  promoter       T7 promoter: promoter for bacteriophage T7 RNA polymerase
   1464..1621    +  CDS            lacZα (fragment): LacZα fragment of β-galactosidase; lacZ fragment
   1625..2053    +  rep_origin     f1 ori (sequence partly withheld): f1 bacteriophage origin of replication; arrow indicates direction of (+) strand synthesis
   2066..2365    +  CDS            tnpA (fragment): TN5P_ECOLX - Also known as tnp. Experimental evidence at protein level: Swiss-Prot protein existence level 1. Mediates transposition of transposon Tn5 by a 'cut and paste' mechanism. First, the monomeric transposase binds the 19 bp inverted DNA repeats flanking the transposon. Then, dimerization of the DNA- bound transposase creates a synaptic DNA complex. After nicking of the first DNA strand, excision of the transposon proceeds through a series of intermediates. The transposase then mediates the insertion of the transposon at a new site by strand transfer. The activity of the wild- type tran
   2397..3188    +  CDS            neo: KKA2_KLEPN - Also known as kan, nptII. Experimental evidence at protein level: Swiss-Prot protein existence level 1. Resistance to kanamycin, neomycin, paromomycin, ribostamycin, butirosin and gentamicin B. From Klebsiella pneumoniae.
   3192..3208    +  promoter       AmpR promoter (fragment): bla
   3209..4069    +  CDS            AmpR: β-lactamase; bla; confers resistance to ampicillin, carbenicillin, and related antibiotics
   4240..4828    +  rep_origin     ori: high-copy-number ColE1/pMB1/pBR322/pUC origin of replication
