[The description below was written by a language model from this plasmid's Addgene catalogue record and pLannotate feature annotations shown in this document.]
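Description:
pCRII-1.1-2.01 beta is a bacterial cloning plasmid that carries the cDNA for the mouse T cell receptor beta chain of the OT-II receptor (clone 1.1) in the commercial pCRII TOPO cloning backbone. The assembled sequence is about 5 kb, consistent with a backbone of roughly 3.9 kb plus an insert of about 1 kb. It replicates in E. coli from a high-copy ColE1/pUC-type origin and also contains an f1 phage origin, which allows single-stranded DNA production. The catalogue lists ampicillin as the selection, conferred by the β-lactamase gene. The feature table also shows a neo/nptII kanamycin resistance gene next to a Tn5-derived sequence fragment, so the backbone carries two resistance markers.

The insert sits in the cloning region within lacZα, downstream of the lac promoter, operator and CAP site. It is flanked by an SP6 promoter on one side and an opposing T7 promoter on the other. These serve as sequencing primer sites and could in principle drive in vitro transcription of either strand. BamHI and BglII sites at the 5′ and 3′ ends are retained, which allows the cDNA to be excised. Automated annotation divides the insert into a variable-region segment and a constant-region segment matching mouse TCR beta constant region 2. The variable segment is labelled by similarity to a human TRBV protein, but this is most likely only the closest database match, since the record gives the insert species as mouse.

Although catalogued as a bacterial expression vector, the plasmid has no eukaryotic promoter and appears to function as a cDNA source or subcloning intermediate. The associated publication concerns TCR transgenic mice built from cDNA-based alpha- and beta-chain genes under heterologous regulatory elements.
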