Addgene plasmid #69591: pCRII-1.1-2.01 beta
Purpose: OT-II TCR beta chain cDNA in pCRII
Depositing lab: Francis R. Carbone. Depositing organization: Monash University. Publication: Defective TCR expression in transgenic mice constructed using cDNA-based alpha- and beta-chain genes under the control of heterologous regulatory elements. Barnden MJ, Allison J, Heath WR, Carbone FR. Immunol Cell Biol. 1998 Feb;76(1):34-40. 10.1046/j.1440-1711.1998.00709.x PubMed 9553774.
Backbone
  Vector backbone: pCRII
  Backbone manufacturer: Invitrogen
  Backbone size w/o insert (bp): 3900
  Vector type: Bacterial Expression
Growth in bacteria
  Bacterial resistance: Ampicillin, 100 μg/mL
  Growth temperature: 37°C
  Growth strain: DH5alpha
  Copy number: Unknown
Gene/Insert
  Gene/Insert name: TCR beta clone 1.1 (alt name: T cell receptor beta chain)
  Species: M. musculus (mouse)
  Insert size (bp): 1000
  Entrez Gene: Tcrb (a.k.a. TCRbeta, Tib)
  Cloning method: TOPO Cloning; 5′ cloning site BamHI (not destroyed); 3′ cloning site BglII (not destroyed)
  Sequencing primers: 5′ SP6; 3′ T7
Terms and licenses: Academic/Nonprofit Terms; Industry Terms: Not Available to Industry
How to cite: pCRII-1.1-2.01 beta was a gift from Francis R. Carbone (Addgene plasmid # 69591 ; http://n2t.net/addgene:69591 ; RRID:Addgene_69591)
