>Addgene plasmid #69591 | pCRII-1.1-2.01 beta | depositor partial sequence | sequence record 123172 | beta chain cDNA
ATGTCTAACACTGCCTTCCCTGACCCCGCCTGGAACACCACCCTGCTATCTTGGGTTGCTCTCTTTCTCC
TGGGAACAAGTTCAGCAAATTCTGGGGTTGTCCAGTCTCCAAGATACATAATCAAAGGAAAGGGAGAAAG
GTCCATTCTAAAATGTATTCCCATCTCTGGACATCTCTCTGTGGCCTGGTATCAACAGACTCAGGGGCAG
GAACTAAAGTTCTTCATTCAGCATTATGATAAAATGGAGAGAGATAAAGGAAACCTGCCCAGCAGATTCT
CAGTCCAACAGTTTGATGACTATCACTCTGAGATGAACATGAGTGCCTTGGAGCTAGAGGACTCTGCCGT
GTACTTCTGTGCCAGCTCTCTCGGGGGGGAGAGTCAAAACACCTTGTACTTTGGTGCGGGCACCCGACTA
TCGGTGCTAGAGGATCTGAGAAATGTGACTCCACCCAAGGTCTCCTTGTTTGAGCCATCAAAAGCAGAGA
TTGCAAACAAACAAAAGGCTACCCTCGTGTGCTTGGCCAGGGGCTTCTTCCCTGACCACGTGGAGCTGAG
CTGGTGGGTGAATGGCAAGGAGGTCCACAGTGGGGTCAGCACGGACCCTCAGGCCTACAAGGAGAGCAAT
TATAGCTACTGCCTGAGCAGCCGCCTGAGGGTCTCTGCTACCTTCTGGCACAATCCTCGAAACCACTTCC
GCTGCCAAGTGCAGTTCCATGGGCTTTCAGAGGAGGACAAGTGGCCAGAGGGCTCACCCAAACCTGTCAC
GCAGAACATCAGTGCAGAGGCCTGGGGCCGAGCAGACTGTGGAATCACTTCAGCATCCTATCATCAGGGG
GTTCTGTCTGCAACCATCCTCTATGAGATCCTACTGGGGAAGGCCACCCTATATGCTGTGCTGGTCAGTG
GCCTGGTGCTGATGGCCATGGTCAAGAAAAAAAATTCC
