>Addgene plasmid #69591 | pCRII-1.1-2.01 beta | addgene partial sequence | sequence record 124830 | pBR322ori-F 5'-GGGAAACGCCTGGTATCTTT-3'
GCCACCTCTGACTTGAGCGTCGATTTTTGTGATGCTCGTCAGGGGGGCGGAGCCTATGGAAAAACGCCAG
CAACGCGGCCTTTTTACGGTTCCTGGCCTTTTGCTGGCCTTTTGCTCACATGTTCTTTCCTGCGTTATCC
CCTGATTCTGTGGATAACCGTATTACCGCCTTTGAGTGAGCTGATACCGCTCGCCGCAGCCGAACGACCG
AGCGCAGCGAGTCAGTGAGCGAGGAAGCGGAAGAGCGCCCAATACGCAAACCGCCTCTCCCCGCGCGTTG
GCCGATTCATTAATGCAGCTGGCACGACAGGTTTCCCGACTGGAAAGCGGGCAGTGAGCGCAACGCAATT
AATGTGAGTTAGCTCACTCATTAGGCACCCCAGGCTTTACACTTTATGCTTCCGGCTCGTATGTTGTGTG
GAATTGTGAGCGGATAACAATTTCACACAGGAAACAGCTATGACCATGATTACGCCAAGCTATTTAGGTG
ACACTATAGAATACTCAAGCTATGCATCAAGCTTGGTACCGAGCTCGGATCCACTAGTAACGGCCGCCAG
TGTGCTGGAATTCGGCTTGGATCCAGCATGTCTAACACTGCCTTCCCTGACCCCGCCTGGAACACCACCC
TGCTATCTTGGGTTGCTCTCTTTCTCCTGGGAACAAGTTCAGCAAATTCTGGGGTTGTCCAGTCTCCAAG
ATACATAATCAAAGGAAAGGGAGAAAGGTCCATTCTAAAATGTATTCCCATCTCTGGACATCTCTCTGTG
GCCTGGTATCAACAGACTCAGGGGCAGGAACTAAAGTTCTTCATTCAGCATTATGAT
