>Addgene plasmid #69591 | pCRII-1.1-2.01 beta | addgene partial sequence | sequence record 124831 | F1ori-R 5'-AGGGAAGAAAGCGAAAGGAG-3'
GC
[67 nt withheld, positions 3-69]
CCATTCGCCATTCAGGCTGCGCAACTGTTGGGAAGGGCGATCGGTGCGGGCCTCTTCGCTATTACGCCAG
CTGGCGAAAGGGGGATGTGCTGCAAGGCGATTAAGTTGGGTAACGCCAGGGTTTTCCCAGTCACGACGTT
GTAAAACGACGGCCAGTGAATTGTAATACGACTCACTATAGGGCGAATTGGGCCCTCTAGATGCATGCTC
GAGCGGCCGCCAGTGTGATGGATATCTGCAGAATTCGGCTTAGATCTCAGGAATTAGAGAAGGTGCAGGA
AAATCTATGGCCAGGGTGAAGAACGGCTCAGGATGCATAAAAGTTTGTCTCAGGAATTTTTTTTCTTGAC
CATGGCCATCAGCACCAGGCCACTGACCAGCACAGCATATAGGGTGGCCTTCCCCAGTAGGATCTCATAG
AGGATGGTTGCAGACAGAACCCCCTGATGATAGGATGCTGAAGTGATTCCACAGTCTGCTCGGCCCCAGG
CCTCTGCACTGATGTTCTGTGTGACAGGTTTGGGTGAGCCCTCTGGCCACTTGTCCTCCTCTGAAAGCCC
ATGGAACTGCACTTGGCAGCGGAAGTGGTTTCGAGGATTGTGCCAGAAGGTAGCAGAGACCCTCAGGCGG
CTGCTCAGGCAGTAGCTATAATTGCTCTCCTTGTAGGCCTGAGGGTCCGTGCTGACCCCACTGTGGACCT
CCTTGCCATTCACCCACCAGCTCAGCTCCACGTGGTCAGGGAAGAAGCCCCTGGCCAAGCACACGAGGGT
AGCCTTT
