>Addgene plasmid #69591 | pCRII-1.1-2.01 beta | addgene partial sequence | sequence record 126266 | SP6 5'-ATTTAGGTGACACTATAG-3'
CATCAAGCTTGGTACCGAGCTCGGATCCACTAGTAACGGCCGCCAGTGTGCTGGAATTCGGCTTGGATCC
AGCATGTCTAACACTGCCTTCCCTGACCCCGCCTGGAACACCACCCTGCTATCTTGGGTTGCTCTCTTTC
TCCTGGGAACAAGTTCAGCAAATTCTGGGGTTGTCCAGTCTCCAAGATACATAATCAAAGGAAAGGGAGA
AAGGTCCATTCTAAAATGTATTCCCATCTCTGGACATCTCTCTGTGGCCTGGTATCAACAGACTCAGGGG
CAGGAACTAAAGTTCTTCATTCAGCATTATGATAAAATGGAGAGAGATAAAGGAAACCTGCCCAGCAGAT
TCTCAGTCCAACAGTTTGATGACTATCACTCTGAGATGAACATGAGTGCCTTGGAGCTAGAGGACTCTGC
CGTGTACTTCTGTGCCAGCTCTCTCGGGGGGGAGAGTCAAAACACCTTGTACTTTGGTGCGGGCACCCGA
CTATCGGTGCTAGAGGATCTGAGAAATGTGACTCCACCCAAGGTCTCCTTGTTTGAGCCATCAAAAGCAG
AGATTGCAAACAAACAAAAGGCTACCCTCGTGTGCTTGGCCAGGGGCTTCTTCCCTGACCACGTGGAGCT
GAGCTGGTGGGTGAATGGCAAGGAGGTCCACAGTGGGGTCAGCACGGACCCTCAGGCCTACAAGGAGAGC
AATTATAGCTACTGCCTGAGCAGCCGCCTGAGGGTCTCTGCTACCTTCTGGCACAATCCTCGAAACCACT
TCCGCTGCCAAGTGCAGTTCCATGGGCTTTCAGAGGAGGACAAGTGGCCAGAGGGCTCACCCAAACCTGT
CACACAGAACATCAGTGCAGAGGCCTGGGGCCGAGCAGACTGTGGAATCACTTCAGCATCCTATCATCAG
GGGGTTCTGTCTGCAACCATCCTCTATGAGATCCTACTGGGGAAGGCCACCCTATATGCTGTGCTGGTCA
GTGGCCTGGTGCTGATGGCCATGGTCAAGAAAAAA
